Addgene plasmid #81582: pDONR223_EYS_p.F336L
Purpose: Gateway Donor vector containing EYS , part of the Target Accelerator Plasmid Collection.
Depositing lab: Jesse Boehm & William Hahn & David Root. Depositing organization: Broad Institute. Publication: Systematic Functional Interrogation of Rare Cancer Variants Identifies Oncogenic Alleles. Kim E, Ilic N, Shrestha Y, Zou L, Kamburov A, Zhu C, Yang X, Lubonja R, Tran N, Nguyen C, Lawrence MS, Piccioni F, Bagul M, Doench JG, Chouinard CR, Wu X, Hogstrom L, Natoli T, Tamayo P, Horn H, Corsello SM, Lage K, Root DE, Subramanian A, Golub TR, Getz G, Boehm JS, Hahn WC. Cancer Discov. 2016 Jul;6(7):714-26. doi: 10.1158/2159-8290.CD-16-0160. Epub 2016 May 4. PubMed 27147599.
Backbone
  Vector backbone: pDONR223
  Backbone manufacturer: Invitrogen
  Backbone size w/o insert (bp): 2790
  Vector type: Gateway Entry vector
Growth in bacteria
  Bacterial resistance: Spectinomycin, 50 μg/mL
  Growth temperature: 37°C
  Growth strain: DH5alpha
  Copy number: High Copy
Gene/Insert
  Gene/Insert name: EYS
  Species: H. sapiens (human)
  Mutation: F336L
  GenBank ID: NM_198283.1
  Entrez Gene: EYS (a.k.a. C6orf178, C6orf179, C6orf180, EGFL10, EGFL11, RP25, SPAM, bA166P24.2, bA307F22.3, bA74E24.1, dJ1018A4.2, dJ22I17.2, dJ303F19.1)
  Promoter: None
  Cloning method: Gateway Cloning
  Sequencing primers: 5′ M13pUC-fwd; 3′ M13-Rev
Terms and licenses: Academic/Nonprofit Terms; Industry Terms: Not Available to Industry
Depositor comments: Closed state: stop codon immediately follows insert
How to cite: pDONR223_EYS_p.F336L was a gift from Jesse Boehm & William Hahn & David Root (Addgene plasmid # 81582 ; http://n2t.net/addgene:81582 ; RRID:Addgene_81582)
