[The description below was written by a language model from this plasmid's Addgene catalogue record and pLannotate feature annotations shown in this document.]
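Description:
pDONR223_EYS_p.F336L is a Gateway entry clone built on the Invitrogen pDONR223 backbone and carries a human EYS open reading frame with the F336L missense substitution. It is a bacterial shuttle for recombinational cloning rather than an expression vector. The record lists no promoter driving the insert, and the only nearby promoter annotated is a T7 promoter lying outside the cassette on the opposite strand. The plasmid replicates in E. coli at high copy from a ColE1/pUC-type origin and is selected with spectinomycin through the aadA (SmR) adenylyltransferase gene. This gene sits downstream of a class 1 integron Pc promoter fragment and a short gentamicin-resistance gene remnant. Small lacZα and lacI fragments and the rrnB T1 and T2 terminators are backbone remnants; the terminators help insulate the cloning region from read-through transcription.

The insert is annotated as an approximately 1.8 kb EYS coding segment flanked by two attL sites in opposing orientation. The annotation tool labels both as attL3, a mutant attL. These sites allow LR Clonase-mediated transfer of the ORF into any compatible Gateway destination vector, which then supplies the promoter, tags and host-specific elements. The annotation marks the coding region as a fragment relative to the full-length Swiss-Prot EYS protein, which suggests that the referenced transcript encodes a shorter isoform. The clone is in the "closed" configuration, meaning a stop codon immediately follows the insert, so C-terminal fusions from a destination vector would not be translated. EYS is described in the annotation as required for maintaining photoreceptor cell integrity. This variant clone belongs to the Target Accelerator Plasmid Collection, which was assembled for systematic functional testing of rare cancer-associated alleles.
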