Features (pLannotate 1.2.2; 12 found; start..end, strand, type, name):
     38..74      -  CDS            lacZα (fragment): LacZα fragment of β-galactosidase; lacZ fragment
     91..186     +  protein_bind   attL3: mutant version of attL; recombination site for the Gateway® LR reaction LR Clonase™
    192..1967    +  CDS            EYS (fragment): EYS_HUMAN - Also known as C6orf178, C6orf179, C6orf180, EGFL10, EGFL11, SPAM. Experimental evidence at protein level: Swiss-Prot protein existence level 1. Required to maintain the integrity of photoreceptor cells (PubMed:18836446). Specifically required for normal morphology of the photoreceptor ciliary pocket, and might thus facilitate protein trafficking between the photoreceptor inner and outer segments via the transition zone (By similarity). From Homo sapiens (Human).
   1981..2076    -  protein_bind   attL3: mutant version of attL; recombination site for the Gateway® LR reaction LR Clonase™
   2095..2113    -  promoter       T7 promoter: promoter for bacteriophage T7 RNA polymerase
   2303..2326    +  promoter       Pc promoter (fragment): intI1 (promoter lies within the coding sequence); class 1 integron promoter
   2502..2558    +  CDS            GmR (fragment): gentamycin acetyltransferase; aacC1; confers resistance to gentamycin
   2565..3356    +  CDS            SmR: aminoglycoside adenylyltransferase (Murphy, 1985); aadA; confers resistance to spectinomycin and streptomycin
   3449..4037    +  rep_origin     ori: high-copy-number ColE1/pMB1/pBR322/pUC origin of replication
   4220..4312    +  CDS            lacI (fragment): lac repressor; lacI; The lac repressor binds to the lac operator to inhibit transcription in E. coli. This inhibition can be relieved by adding lactose or isopropyl-β-D-thiogalactopyranoside (IPTG).
   4367..4394    -  terminator     rrnB T2 terminator: transcription terminator T2 from the E. coli rrnB gene
   4526..4569    +  terminator     rrnB T1 terminator: Escherichia coli rrnB; transcription terminator T1 from the E. coli rrnB gene
>Addgene plasmid #81582 | pDONR223_EYS_p.F336L | addgene full sequence | sequence record 167052 | Addgene NGS Result
GGCAGTTCCCTACTCTCGCGTTAACGCTAGCATGGATGTTTTCCCAGTCACGACGTTGTAAAACGACGGC
CAGTCTTAAGCTCGGGCCCCAAATAATGATTTTATTTTGACTGATAGTGACCTGTTCGTTGCAACAAATT
GATGAGCAATGCTTTTTTATAATGCCAACTTTGTACAAAAAAGTTGGCACCATGACTGACAAATCAATCG
TCATTCTGAGCCTGATGGTTTTTCACAGCTCTTTCATAAATGGAAAAACATGTAGACGGCAATTGGTGGA
AGAATGGCATCCACAACCCTCATCATATGTGGTAAATTGGACACTAACAGAAAACATCTGCTTGGACTTC
TACAGAGATTGCTGGTTTTTGGGTGTAAACACTAAAATAGATACTTCAGGCAATCAAGCTGTTCCCCAGA
TTTGCCCTTTGCAAATTCAATTAGGAGATATCCTTGTAATTTCTTCTGAACCATCTCTTCAATTTCCAGA
AATAAATTTGATGAATGTTTCTGAAACATCTTTCGTTGGCTGTGTGCAAAATACCACAACGGAAGATCAG
TTACTTTTTGGCTGCAGACTAAAAGGAATGCACACTGTTAATTCTAAGTGGCTGAGTGTTGGGACACATT
ATTTTATCACAGTTATGGCAAGTGGTCCATCACCTTGTCCACTGGGACTTCGACTAAATGTGACAGTGAA
ACAGCAGTTCTGCCAGGAATCTCTGAGTTCAGAATTTTGCTCTGGTCATGGTAAATGTCTTAGTGAAGCT
TGGAGCAAGACATATAGCTGCCATTGCCAGCCTCCATTTTCTGGAAAATACTGCCAGGAACTTGATGCAT
GTTCTTTTAAACCATGTAAAAATAATGGCAGTTGCATTAATAAAAGAGAAAATTGGGATGAGCAAGCATA
TGAATGTGTCTGTCACCCACCATTTACAGGAAAGAATTGCTCAGAAATAATTGGCCAGTGTCAACCACAT
GTCTGTTTCCATGGAAACTGCAGCAATATTACTTCAAATAGTTTCATTTGTGAATGTGATGAGCAATTTT
CAGGTCCATTCTGTGAGGTGTCAGCAAAACCTTGTGTTTCTCTGCTTTTTTGGAAAAGAGGAATTTGCCC
AAATAGCAGTTCTGCTTATACTTATGAATGCCCAAAAGGATCTTCCAGCCAAAATGGTGAAACTGATGTC
AGTGAGCTTTCATTAGTACCATGTCAGAATGGTACTGACTGCATCAAAATATCAAATGATGTTATGTGCA
TCTGTTCACCAATATTTACAGATTTGCTTTGTAAGAGCATTCAAACATCATGTGAGTCATTTCCTTTGAG
GAATAATGCTACATGTAAGAAATGTGAGAAAGATTATCCTTGCAGCTGTATATCAGGATTTACTGAAAAA
AACTGTGAGAAAGCAATTGACCACTGTAAACTGCTCAGCATCAACTGTCTGAATGAAGAATGGTGTTTCA
ATATAATTGGAAGATTCAAATATGTATGCATTCCAGGGTGCACAAAAAATCCATGTTGGTTTTTGAAGAA
TGTTTACCTAATTCATCAACACCTCTGCTACTGTGGAGTCACCTTCCATGGTATTTGCCAAGATAAAGGT
CCTGCTCAATTTGAATATGTGTGGCAATTGGGATTTGCAGGATCTGAAGGCGAAAAGTGCCAAGGGGTTA
TTGATGCCTATTTCTTTCTGGCTGCAAACTGCACTGAAGATGCAACCTATGTGAACGATCCTGAAGATAA
TAATTCTTCATGTTGGTTCCCACATGAAGGCACAAAAGAGATTTGTGCAAATGGATGCAGTTGTTTGAGT
GAAGAAGACAGTCAGGAATATCGGTATCTATGTTTTCTCAGATGGGCTGGCAACATGTATCTGGAAAATA
CAACTGATGATCAAGAAAATGAGTGTCAACATGAAGCTGTTTGTAAAGATGAAATTAATAGACCCAGGTA
TTTATGTATCATTTGATTGCCAACTTTCTTGTACAAAGTTGGCATTATAAGAAAGCATTGCTTATCAATT
TGTTGCAACGAACAGGTCACTATCAGTCAAAATAAAATCATTATTTGCCATCCAGCTGATATCCCCTATA
GTGAGTCGTATTACATGGTCATAGCTGTTTCCTGGCAGCTCTGGCCCGTGTCTCAAAATCTCTGATGTTA
CATTGCACAAGATAAAAATATATCATCATGCCTCCTCTAGACCAGCCAGGACAGAAATGCCTCGACTTCG
CTGCTACCCAAGGTTGCCGGGTGACGCACACCGTGGAAACGGATGAAGGCACGAACCCAGTGGACATAAG
CCTGTTCGGTTCGTAAGCTGTAATGCAAGTAGCGTATGCGCTCACGCAACTGGTCCAGAACCTTGACCGA
ACGCAGCGGTGGTAACGGCGCAGTGGCGGTTTTCATGGCTTGTTATGACTGTTTTTTTGGGGTACAGTCT
ATGCCTCGGGCATCCAAGCAGCAAGCGCGTTACGCCGTGGGTCGATGTTTGATGTTATGGAGCAGCAACG
ATGTTACGCAGCAGGGCAGTCGCCCTAAAACAAAGTTAAACATTATGAGGGAAGCGGTGATCGCCGAAGT
ATCGACTCAACTATCAGAGGTAGTTGGCGTCATCGAGCGCCATCTCGAACCGACGTTGCTGGCCGTACAT
TTGTACGGCTCCGCAGTGGATGGCGGCCTGAAGCCACACAGTGATATTGATTTGCTGGTTACGGTGACCG
TAAGGCTTGATGAAACAACGCGGCGAGCTTTGATCAACGACCTTTTGGAAACTTCGGCTTCCCCTGGAGA
GAGCGAGATTCTCCGCGCTGTAGAAGTCACCATTGTTGTGCACGACGACATCATTCCGTGGCGTTATCCA
GCTAAGCGCGAACTGCAATTTGGAGAATGGCAGCGCAATGACATTCTTGCAGGTATCTTCGAGCCAGCCA
CGATCGACATTGATCTGGCTATCTTGCTGACAAAAGCAAGAGAACATAGCGTTGCCTTGGTAGGTCCAGC
GGCGGAGGAACTCTTTGATCCGGTTCCTGAACAGGATCTATTTGAGGCGCTAAATGAAACCTTAACGCTA
TGGAACTCGCCGCCCGACTGGGCTGGCGATGAGCGAAATGTAGTGCTTACGTTGTCCCGCATTTGGTACA
GCGCAGTAACCGGCAAAATCGCGCCGAAGGATGTCGCTGCCGACTGGGCAATGGAGCGCCTGCCGGCCCA
GTATCAGCCCGTCATACTTGAAGCTAGACAGGCTTATCTTGGACAAGAAGAAGATCGCTTGGCCTCGCGC
GCAGATCAGTTGGAAGAATTTGTCCACTACGTGAAAGGCGAGATCACCAAGGTAGTCGGCAAATAACCCT
CGAGCCACCCATGACCAAAATCCCTTAACGTGAGTTACGCGTCGTTCCACTGAGCGTCAGACCCCGTAGA
AAAGATCAAAGGATCTTCTTGAGATCCTTTTTTTCTGCGCGTAATCTGCTGCTTGCAAACAAAAAAACCA
CCGCTACCAGCGGTGGTTTGTTTGCCGGATCAAGAGCTACCAACTCTTTTTCCGAAGGTAACTGGCTTCA
GCAGAGCGCAGATACCAAATACTGTTCTTCTAGTGTAGCCGTAGTTAGGCCACCACTTCAAGAACTCTGT
AGCACCGCCTACATACCTCGCTCTGCTAATCCTGTTACCAGTGGCTGCTGCCAGTGGCGATAAGTCGTGT
CTTACCGGGTTGGACTCAAGACGATAGTTACCGGATAAGGCGCAGCGGTCGGGCTGAACGGGGGGTTCGT
GCACACAGCCCAGCTTGGAGCGAACGACCTACACCGAACTGAGATACCTACAGCGTGAGCTATGAGAAAG
CGCCACGCTTCCCGAAGGGAGAAAGGCGGACAGGTATCCGGTAAGCGGCAGGGTCGGAACAGGAGAGCGC
ACGAGGGAGCTTCCAGGGGGAAACGCCTGGTATCTTTATAGTCCTGTCGGGTTTCGCCACCTCTGACTTG
AGCGTCGATTTTTGTGATGCTCGTCAGGGGGGCGGAGCCTATGGAAAAACGCCAGCAACGCGGCCTTTTT
ACGGTTCCTGGCCTTTTGCTGGCCTTTTGCTCACATGTTCTTTCCTGCGTTATCCCCTGATTCTGTGGAT
AACCGTATTACCGCCTTTGAGTGAGCTGATACCGCTCGCCGCAGCCGAACGACCGAGCGCAGCGAGTCAG
TGAGCGAGGAAGCGGAAGAGCGCCCAATACGCAAACCGCCTCTCCCCGCGCGTTGGCCGATTCATTAATG
CAGCTGGCACGACAGGTTTCCCGACTGGAAAGCGGGCAGTGAGCGCAACGCAATTAATACGCGTACCGCT
AGCCAGGAAGAGTTTGTAGAAACGCAAAAAGGCCATCCGTCAGGATGGCCTTCTGCTTAGTTTGATGCCT
GGCAGTTTATGGCGGGCGTCCTGCCCGCCACCCTCCGGGCCGTTGCTTCACAACGTTCAAATCCGCTCCC
GGCGGATTTGTCCTACTCAGGAGAGCGTTCACCGACAAACAACAGATAAAACGAAAGGCCCAGTCTTCCG
ACTGAGCCTTTCGTTTTATTTGATGCCT
