>Addgene plasmid #81582 | pDONR223_EYS_p.F336L | depositor partial sequence | sequence record 154901 | Insert sequence
ATGACTGACAAATCAATCGTCATTCTGAGCCTGATGGTTTTTCACAGCTCTTTCATAAATGGAAAAACAT
GTAGACGGCAATTGGTGGAAGAATGGCATCCACAACCCTCATCATATGTGGTAAATTGGACACTAACAGA
AAACATCTGCTTGGACTTCTACAGAGATTGCTGGTTTTTGGGTGTAAACACTAAAATAGATACTTCAGGC
AATCAAGCTGTTCCCCAGATTTGCCCTTTGCAAATTCAATTAGGAGATATCCTTGTAATTTCTTCTGAAC
CATCTCTTCAATTTCCAGAAATAAATTTGATGAATGTTTCTGAAACATCTTTCGTTGGCTGTGTGCAAAA
TACCACAACGGAAGATCAGTTACTTTTTGGCTGCAGACTAAAAGGAATGCACACTGTTAATTCTAAGTGG
CTGAGTGTTGGGACACATTATTTTATCACAGTTATGGCAAGTGGTCCATCACCTTGTCCACTGGGACTTC
GACTAAATGTGACAGTGAAACAGCAGTTCTGCCAGGAATCTCTGAGTTCAGAATTTTGCTCTGGTCATGG
TAAATGTCTTAGTGAAGCTTGGAGCAAGACATATAGCTGCCATTGCCAGCCTCCATTTTCTGGAAAATAC
TGCCAGGAACTTGATGCATGTTCTTTTAAACCATGTAAAAATAATGGCAGTTGCATTAATAAAAGAGAAA
ATTGGGATGAGCAAGCATATGAATGTGTCTGTCACCCACCATTTACAGGAAAGAATTGCTCAGAAATAAT
TGGCCAGTGTCAACCACATGTCTGTTTCCATGGAAACTGCAGCAATATTACTTCAAATAGTTTCATTTGT
GAATGTGATGAGCAATTTTCAGGTCCATTCTGTGAGGTGTCAGCAAAACCTTGTGTTTCTCTGCTTTTTT
GGAAAAGAGGAATTTGCCCAAATAGCAGTTCTGCTTATACTTATGAATGCCCAAAAGGATCTTCCAGCCA
AAATGGTGAAACTGATGTCAGTGAGCTTTCATTAGTACCATGTCAGAATGGTACTGACTGCATCAAAATA
TCAAATGATGTTATGTGCATCTGTTCACCAATATTTACAGATTTGCTTTGTAAGAGCATTCAAACATCAT
GTGAGTCATTTCCTTTGAGGAATAATGCTACATGTAAGAAATGTGAGAAAGATTATCCTTGCAGCTGTAT
ATCAGGATTTACTGAAAAAAACTGTGAGAAAGCAATTGACCACTGTAAACTGCTCAGCATCAACTGTCTG
AATGAAGAATGGTGTTTCAATATAATTGGAAGATTCAAATATGTATGCATTCCAGGGTGCACAAAAAATC
CATGTTGGTTTTTGAAGAATGTTTACCTAATTCATCAACACCTCTGCTACTGTGGAGTCACCTTCCATGG
TATTTGCCAAGATAAAGGTCCTGCTCAATTTGAATATGTGTGGCAATTGGGATTTGCAGGATCTGAAGGC
GAAAAGTGCCAAGGGGTTATTGATGCCTATTTCTTTCTGGCTGCAAACTGCACTGAAGATGCAACCTATG
TGAACGATCCTGAAGATAATAATTCTTCATGTTGGTTCCCACATGAAGGCACAAAAGAGATTTGTGCAAA
TGGATGCAGTTGTTTGAGTGAAGAAGACAGTCAGGAATATCGGTATCTATGTTTTCTCAGATGGGCTGGC
AACATGTATCTGGAAAATACAACTGATGATCAAGAAAATGAGTGTCAACATGAAGCTGTTTGTAAAGATG
AAATTAATAGACCCAGGTATTTATGTATCATT
